Addgene plasmid #213365: P2RY8-DuET
Purpose: The DuET construct encodes the named human GPCR engineered with a cleaved hemagglutinin signal peptide, a 5' FLAG and a 3' 1D4 epitope tag optimized for expression in mammalian cells and proteomics studies.
Depositing lab: Thomas Sakmar. Depositing organization: Rockefeller University. Publication: Multiplexed selectivity screening of anti-GPCR antibodies. Dahl L, Kotliar IB, Bendes A, Dodig-Crnkovic T, Fromm S, Elofsson A, Uhlen M, Sakmar TP, Schwenk JM. Sci Adv. 2023 May 3;9(18):eadf9297. doi: 10.1126/sciadv.adf9297. Epub 2023 May 3. PubMed 37134173.
Backbone
  Vector backbone: pcDNA 3.1 (+)
  Vector type: Mammalian Expression
Growth in bacteria
  Bacterial resistance: Ampicillin, 100 μg/mL
  Growth temperature: 37°C
  Growth strain: DH5alpha
  Copy number: High Copy
Gene/Insert
  Gene/Insert name: P2RY8 (alt names: P2Y receptor family member 8; P2Y8)
  Species: H. sapiens (human)
  Entrez Gene: P2RY8 (a.k.a. P2Y8)
  Promoter: CMV, T7
  Tag / fusion protein: FLAG (N terminal on insert); 1D4 (C terminal on insert)
  Cloning method: Gibson Cloning
Terms and licenses: Academic/Nonprofit Terms; Industry Terms: Not Available to Industry
Depositor comments: Class: A, Family: Orphan. Ensembl ID: ENSG00000182162, Uniprot ID: Q86VZ1
How to cite: P2RY8-DuET was a gift from Thomas Sakmar (Addgene plasmid # 213365 ; http://n2t.net/addgene:213365 ; RRID:Addgene_213365)
