[The description below was written by a language model from this plasmid's Addgene catalogue record and pLannotate feature annotations shown in this document.]
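Description:
P2RY8-DuET is a mammalian expression plasmid built on the pcDNA 3.1 (+) backbone that encodes human P2RY8 (P2Y receptor family member 8), a class A orphan G protein-coupled receptor. It is maintained in E. coli through a high-copy ColE1/pUC-type origin with ampicillin selection from the bla gene. The backbone also carries an f1 origin for single-stranded DNA production. A neomycin phosphotransferase cassette, driven by the SV40 enhancer/early promoter and ended by an SV40 polyadenylation signal, allows G418 selection of stably transfected mammalian cells. The small annotated hits to lacI, the lac promoter/operator, bom, ble and an HIV-1 LTR are short fragments, most likely backbone remnants or incidental matches rather than functional elements.

The receptor coding sequence spans the numbering origin of the sequenced record. It lies downstream of the CMV immediate early enhancer and promoter and is followed by the bovine growth hormone polyadenylation signal, giving strong constitutive expression in transfected mammalian cells. A T7 promoter between the CMV promoter and the insert additionally permits in vitro transcription. According to the catalogue entry, the "DuET" design places a cleavable hemagglutinin signal peptide and a FLAG epitope at the N terminus and a 1D4 epitope at the C terminus. The feature table detects the FLAG sequence (annotated as a fragment of 3xFLAG) just upstream of the receptor ORF, but the signal peptide and 1D4 tag are not separately annotated. The two tags allow capture and detection from either end of the receptor. The construct is intended for mammalian expression and proteomics studies, and the associated work concerns multiplexed selectivity screening of anti-GPCR antibodies.
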