Features (pLannotate 1.2.2; 21 found; start..end, strand, type, name):
    454..474     -  CDS            3xFLAG (fragment): three tandem FLAG® epitope tags
    573..591     -  promoter       T7 promoter: promoter for bacteriophage T7 RNA polymerase
    607..640     -  LTR            5' LTR (truncated) (fragment): truncated 5' long terminal repeat (LTR) from HIV-1
    636..839     -  promoter       CMV promoter: human cytomegalovirus (CMV) immediate early promoter
    840..1219    -  enhancer       CMV enhancer: human cytomegalovirus immediate early enhancer
   1374..1426    +  misc_feature   bom (fragment): basis of mobility region from pBR322
   1485..1589    +  promoter       AmpR promoter: bla
   1590..2450    +  CDS            AmpR: β-lactamase; bla; confers resistance to ampicillin, carbenicillin, and related antibiotics
   2621..3209    +  rep_origin     ori: high-copy-number ColE1/pMB1/pBR322/pUC origin of replication
   3392..3484    +  CDS            lacI (fragment): lac repressor; lacI; The lac repressor binds to the lac operator to inhibit transcription in E. coli. This inhibition can be relieved by adding lactose or isopropyl-β-D-thiogalactopyranoside (IPTG).
   3497..3518    +  protein_bind   CAP binding site: CAP binding activates transcription in the presence of cAMP. E. coli catabolite activator protein
   3533..3563    +  promoter       lac promoter: promoter for the E. coli lac operon
   3571..3587    +  protein_bind   lac operator: The lac repressor binds to the lac operator to inhibit transcription in E. coli. This inhibition can be relieved by adding lactose or isopropyl-β-D-thiogalactopyranoside (IPTG). lac repressor encoded by lacI
   3660..3781    -  polyA_signal   SV40 poly(A) signal: SV40 polyadenylation signal
   3776..3934    -  CDS            ble (fragment): BLE_KLEPN - Experimental evidence at protein level: Swiss-Prot protein existence level 1. Binding protein with a strong affinity to the bleomycin family of antibiotics. Binds to CL990; an antimitotic-antibiotic compound. From Klebsiella pneumoniae.
   3958..4749    -  CDS            neo: KKA2_KLEPN - Also known as kan, nptII. Experimental evidence at protein level: Swiss-Prot protein existence level 1. Resistance to kanamycin, neomycin, paromomycin, ribostamycin, butirosin and gentamicin B. From Klebsiella pneumoniae.
   4816..5145    -  promoter       SV40 promoter: SV40 enhancer and early promoter
   5159..5587    -  rep_origin     f1 ori (sequence partly withheld): f1 bacteriophage origin of replication; arrow indicates direction of (+) strand synthesis
   5608..5629    -  promoter       SV40 promoter (fragment): SV40 enhancer and early promoter
   5633..5857    -  polyA_signal   bGH poly(A) signal: bovine growth hormone polyadenylation signal
   5982..441     -  CDS            P2RY8 (across the origin): P2RY8_HUMAN - Experimental evidence at protein level: Swiss-Prot protein existence level 1. Probable receptor for purines coupled to G-proteins. From Homo sapiens (Human).
>Addgene plasmid #213365 | P2RY8-DuET | addgene full sequence | sequence record 430885 | Addgene NGS Result
AGTCCCCGCGCACGCAGCGACTGCGTACCTTCGTCGCCGCCACCGCTTAGAAGAGAGGGGGTAAAGCACC
CCCAGAAATCGTTCCACGCTAATGCACGTCATAGTGAGGATACTAGAGTACATATTGGCATAAAATGCCA
CGGTTACGACGTTGCACAGCAGCACCCCAAACACCCAGTGGTGCCTATTACAGTGATAATAGATTTGAAA
GGGCAGGACTGAGGCCAGCATGAGGTCCGTGACAGACAGGTTGATCATGAAGATAACTGAGGGTGATCTG
GGACCCATTCTCCGGCAGAGCACCCACAATGAGAACAAATTTCCTGGAATTGAAACGGCTGCCACCAGGC
TATAGACTACCGGGAGGGCGACGGCAATGGCAGGATTCCGCAGCATCTGCAGCGTAGCATTATCGGGGCC
AGTGCTGTTGGGTACCTGCATATCGATGCTGGCGTCATCATCGTCCTTGTAGTCGGCGAATACCAGGCAG
AAGATGTAGCTCAGGGCGATGATCGTCTTCATGGTGGCGCGGCCGCTAAGCTTAAGTTTAAACGCTAGCC
AGCTTGGGTCTCCCTATAGTGAGTCGTATTAATTTCGATAAGCCAGTAAGCAGTGGGTTCTCTAGTTAGC
CAGAGAGCTCTGCTTATATAGACCTCCCACCGTACACGCCTACCGCCCATTTGCGTCAATGGGGCGGAGT
TGTTACGACATTTTGGAAAGTCCCGTTGATTTTGGTGCCAAAACAAACTCCCATTGACGTCAATGGGGTG
GAGACTTGGAAATCCCCGTGAGTCAAACCGCTATCCACGCCCATTGATGTACTGCCAAAACCGCATCACC
ATGGTAATAGCGATGACTAATACGTAGATGTACTGCCAAGTAGGAAAGTCCCATAAGGTCATGTACTGGG
CATAATGCCAGGCGGGCCATTTACCGTCATTGACGTCAATAGGGGGCGTACTTGGCATATGATACACTTG
ATGTACTGCCAAGTGGGCAGTTTACCGTAAATACTCCACCCATTGACGTCAATGGAAAGTCCCTATTGGC
GTTACTATGGGAACATACGTCATTATTGACGTCAATGGGCGGGGGTCGTTGGGCGGTCAGCCAGGCGGGC
CATTTACCGTAAGTTATGTAACGCGGAACTCCATATATGGGCTATGAACTAATGACCCCGTAATTGATTA
CTATTAATAACTAGTCAATAATCAATGTCAACGCGTATATCTGGCCCGTACATCGCGAAGCAGCGCAAAA
CGCCTAACCCTAAGCAGATTCTTCATGCAAATGTCGGTCAAGCCTTGCCTTGTTGTAGCTTAAATTTTGC
TCGCGCACTACTCAGCGACCTCCAACACACAAGCAGGGAGCAGATACTGGCTTAACTATGCGGCATCAGA
GCAGATTGTACTGAGAGTGCACCATAGGGGATCGGGAGATCTCCCGATCCGTCGACGTCAGGTGGCACTT
TTCGGGGAAATGTGCGCGGAACCCCTATTTGTTTATTTTTCTAAATACATTCAAATATGTATCCGCTCAT
GAGACAATAACCCTGATAAATGCTTCAATAATATTGAAAAAGGAAGAGTATGAGTATTCAACATTTCCGT
GTCGCCCTTATTCCCTTTTTTGCGGCATTTTGCCTTCCTGTTTTTGCTCACCCAGAAACGCTGGTGAAAG
TAAAAGATGCTGAAGATCAGTTGGGTGCACGAGTGGGTTACATCGAACTGGATCTCAACAGCGGTAAGAT
CCTTGAGAGTTTTCGCCCCGAAGAACGTTTTCCAATGATGAGCACTTTTAAAGTTCTGCTATGTGGCGCG
GTATTATCCCGTATTGACGCCGGGCAAGAGCAACTCGGTCGCCGCATACACTATTCTCAGAATGACTTGG
TTGAGTACTCACCAGTCACAGAAAAGCATCTTACGGATGGCATGACAGTAAGAGAATTATGCAGTGCTGC
CATAACCATGAGTGATAACACTGCGGCCAACTTACTTCTGACAACGATCGGAGGACCGAAGGAGCTAACC
GCTTTTTTGCACAACATGGGGGATCATGTAACTCGCCTTGATCGTTGGGAACCGGAGCTGAATGAAGCCA
TACCAAACGACGAGCGTGACACCACGATGCCTGTAGCAATGGCAACAACGTTGCGCAAACTATTAACTGG
CGAACTACTTACTCTAGCTTCCCGGCAACAATTAATAGACTGGATGGAGGCGGATAAAGTTGCAGGACCA
CTTCTGCGCTCGGCCCTTCCGGCTGGCTGGTTTATTGCTGATAAATCTGGAGCCGGTGAGCGTGGGTCTC
GCGGTATCATTGCAGCACTGGGGCCAGATGGTAAGCCCTCCCGTATCGTAGTTATCTACACGACGGGGAG
TCAGGCAACTATGGATGAACGAAATAGACAGATCGCTGAGATAGGTGCCTCACTGATTAAGCATTGGTAA
CTGTCAGACCAAGTTTACTCATATATACTTTAGATTGATTTAAAACTTCATTTTTAATTTAAAAGGATCT
AGGTGAAGATCCTTTTTGATAATCTCATGACCAAAATCCCTTAACGTGAGTTTTCGTTCCACTGAGCGTC
AGACCCCGTAGAAAAGATCAAAGGATCTTCTTGAGATCCTTTTTTTCTGCGCGTAATCTGCTGCTTGCAA
ACAAAAAAACCACCGCTACCAGCGGTGGTTTGTTTGCCGGATCAAGAGCTACCAACTCTTTTTCCGAAGG
TAACTGGCTTCAGCAGAGCGCAGATACCAAATACCGTTCTTCTAGTGTAGCCGTAGTTAGGCCACCACTT
CAAGAACTCTGTAGCACCGCCTACATACCTCGCTCTGCTAATCCTGTTACCAGTGGCTGCTGCCAGTGGC
GATAAGTCGTGTCTTACCGGGTTGGACTCAAGACGATAGTTACCGGATAAGGCGCAGCGGTCGGGCTGAA
CGGGGGGTTCGTGCACACAGCCCAGCTTGGAGCGAACGACCTACACCGAACTGAGATACCTACAGCGTGA
GCTATGAGAAAGCGCCACGCTTCCCGAAGGGAGAAAGGCGGACAGGTATCCGGTAAGCGGCAGGGTCGGA
ACAGGAGAGCGCACGAGGGAGCTTCCAGGGGGAAACGCCTGGTATCTTTATAGTCCTGTCGGGTTTCGCC
ACCTCTGACTTGAGCGTCGATTTTTGTGATGCTCGTCAGGGGGGCGGAGCCTATGGAAAAACGCCAGCAA
CGCGGCCTTTTTACGGTTCCTGGCCTTTTGCTGGCCTTTTGCTCACATGTTCTTTCCTGCGTTATCCCCT
GATTCTGTGGATAACCGTATTACCGCCTTTGAGTGAGCTGATACCGCTCGCCGCAGCCGAACGACCGAGC
GCAGCGAGTCAGTGAGCGAGGAAGCGGAAGAGCGCCCAATACGCAAACCGCCTCTCCCCGCGCGTTGGCC
GATTCATTAATGCAGCTGGCACGACAGGTTTCCCGACTGGAAAGCGGGCAGTGAGCGCAACGCAATTAAT
GTGAGTTAGCTCACTCATTAGGCACCCCAGGCTTTACACTTTATGCTTCCGGCTCGTATGTTGTGTGGAA
TTGTGAGCGGATAACAATTTCACACAGGAAACAGCTATGACCATGATTACGCCAAGCTCTAGCTAGAGGT
CGACGGTATACAGACATGATAAGATACATTGATGAGTTTGGACAAACCACAACTAGAATGCAGTGAAAAA
AATGCTTTATTTGTGAAATTTGTGATGCTATTGCTTTATTTGTAACCATTATAAGCTGCAATAAACAAGT
TGGGGTGGGCGAAGAACTCCAGCATGAGATCCCCGCGCTGGAGGATCATCCAGCCGGCGTCCCGGAAAAC
GATTCCGAAGCCCAACCTTTCATAGAAGGCGGCGGTGGAATCGAAATCTCGTGATGGCAGGTTGGGCGTC
GCTTGGTCGGTCATTTCGAACCCCAGAGTCCCGCTCAGAAGAACTCGTCAAGAAGGCGATAGAAGGCGAT
GCGCTGCGAATCGGGAGCGGCGATACCGTAAAGCACGAGGAAGCGGTCAGCCCATTCGCCGCCAAGCTCT
TCAGCAATATCACGGGTAGCCAACGCTATGTCCTGATAGCGGTCCGCCACACCCAGCCGGCCACAGTCGA
TGAATCCAGAAAAGCGGCCATTTTCCACCATGATATTCGGCAAGCAGGCATCGCCATGGGTCACGACGAG
ATCCTCGCCGTCGGGCATGCGCGCCTTGAGCCTGGCGAACAGTTCGGCTGGCGCGAGCCCCTGATGCTCT
TCGTCCAGATCATCCTGATCGACAAGACCGGCTTCCATCCGAGTACGTGCTCGCTCGATGCGATGTTTCG
CTTGGTGGTCGAATGGGCAGGTAGCCGGATCAAGCGTATGCAGCCGCCGCATTGCATCAGCCATGATGGA
TACTTTCTCGGCAGGAGCAAGGTGAGATGACAGGAGATCCTGCCCCGGCACTTCGCCCAATAGCAGCCAG
TCCCTTCCCGCTTCAGTGACAACGTCGAGCACAGCTGCGCAAGGAACGCCCGTCGTGGCCAGCCACGATA
GCCGCGCTGCCTCGTCCTGCAGTTCATTCAGGGCACCGGACAGGTCGGTCTTGACAAAAAGAACCGGGCG
CCCCTGCGCTGACAGCCGGAACACGGCGGCATCAGAGCAGCCGATTGTCTGTTGTGCCCAGTCATAGCCG
AATAGCCTCTCCACCCAAGCGGCCGGAGAACCTGCGTGCAATCCATCTTGTTCAATCATGCGAAACGATC
CTCATCCTGTCTCTTGATCAGATCCGAAAATGGATATACAAGCTCCCGGGAGCTTTTTGCAAAAGCCTAG
GCCTCCAAAAAAGCCTCCTCACTACTTCTGGAATAGCTCAGAGGCAGAGGCGGCCTCGGCCTCTGCATAA
ATAAAAAAAATTAGTCAGCCATGGGGCGGAGAATGGGCGGAACTGGGCGGAGTTAGGGGCGGGATGGGCG
GAGTTAGGGGCGGGACTATGGTTGCTGACTAATTGAGATGCATGCTTTGCATACTTCTGCCTGCTGGGGA
GCCTGGGGACTTTCCACACCTGGTTGCTGACTAATTGAGATGCATGCTTTGCATACTTCTGCCTGCTGGG
GAGCCTGGGGACTTTCCACACCCTAACTGACACACATTCCACAGAATTAATTCGCGTTAAATTTTTGTTA
AATCAGCTCATTTTTTAACCAATAGGCCGAAATCGGCAAAATCCCTTATAAATCAAAAGAATAGACCGAG
ATAGGGT
[37 nt withheld, positions 5258-5294]
AAAGAACGTGGACTCCAACGTCAAAGG
[49 nt withheld, positions 5322-5370]
T
[91 nt withheld, positions 5372-5462]
G
[124 nt withheld, positions 5464-5587]
GGGGATACCCCCTAGAGCCCCAGCTGGTTCTTTCCGCCTCAGAAGCCATAGAGCCCACCGCATCCCCAGC
ATGCCTGCTATTGTCTTCCCAATCCTCCCCCTTGCTGTCCTGCCCCACCCCACCCCCCAGAATAGAATGA
CACCTACTCAGACAATGCGATGCAATTTCCTCATTTTATTAGGAAAGGACAGTGGGAGTGGCACCTTCCA
GGGTCAAGGAAGGCACGGGGGAGGGGCAAACAACAGATGGCTGGCAACTAGAAGGCACAGTCGAGGCTGA
TCAGCGGGTTTAAACGGGCCCTCTAGATTAGGCAGGGGCCACCTGAGAAGTCTCGGTCTTAGACACGGTG
GTGCTGGCCTCATCGAATTCACCGGTGCGTCCACCGGTATCGATGAACACGGACTCCTGGCGCTGGAGGC
CAGGTCGAGTAGCGCCCTCCATGCCCTCAGGGTGCGCGCCCGCCTCACTCCGTACGCTCGTAGTCCGTGC
GCTGAAAAGGGACTCCCTCCGAGTGTCCAGAGTATCTCTTGGAACCCTCCTGCATCCAAGGTACTCTCTC
AGGCGGAGCTGAAACTCCCTGGAAGCAAAATAATACACAAACGGATCCAGACAATTGTTGAGGCATGACA
GACACAAGGTAAGTTTATAAACGTGGTAATAAGATTTGCCGTAGAACAACCTACTCACGATGTGGGCCAG
CAGCACGAAATTATTGGGCGCGAAGCAAGTCACAAAGGCCAGCAGAACGACTGCGGCGAGGCCTACGGCT
CGTCTTCTTTGCTCTCTCCCGTGGGCCTCCTCTGTTCTGAGCAGTTTCAGAATAGTGGCAGTGTAACAAG
CTACTGTGATGACAAAGGGTATCAAGAAGAGCAGTATGAAGATTGTAAACAGGAACACTGCCCACATTGC
CACTGAGGGGAGCATTGTCCACTTCAGCACGTCAAAGCAGGTGATGATGCCGAGTGCGTGGACTGGATAT
GTCAGATCAGTTCGGGCAAGAGGGCTGAGGGCGGTCAGCAGCAACAGCCA
